>Addgene plasmid #135879 | D66_Ld_080470 | addgene full sequence | sequence record 274877 | Addgene NGS Result
GTGATGCGGTTTTGGCAGTACACCAATGGGCGTGGATAGCGGTTTGACTCACGGGGATTTCCAAGTCTCC
ACCCCATTGACGTCAATGGGAGTTTGTTTTGGCACCAAAATCAACGGGACTTTCCAAAATGTCGTAATAA
CCCCGCCCCGTTGACGCAAATGGGCGGTAGGCGTGTACGGTGGGAGGTCTATATAAGCAGAGCTCGTTTA
GTGAACCGTCAGATCCTCACTCTCTTCCGCATCGCTGTCTGCGAGGGCCAGCTGTTGGGCTCGCGGTTGA
GGACAAACTCTTCGCGGTCTTTCCAGTACTCTTGGATCGGAAACCCGTCGGCCTCCGAACGGTACTCCGC
CACCGAGGGACCTGAGCGAGTCCGCATCGACCGGATCGGAAAACCTCTCGAGAAAGGCGTCTAACCAGTC
ACAGTCGCAAGGTAGGCTGAGCACCGTGGCGGGCGGCAGCGGGTGGCGGTCGGGGTTGTTTCTGGCGGAG
GTGCTGCTGATGATGTAATTAAAGTAGGCGGTCTTGAGACGGCGGATGGTCGAGGTGAGGTGTGGCAGGC
TTGAGATCCAGCTGTTGGGGTGAGTACTCCCTCTCAAAAGCGGGCATTACTTCTGCGCTAAGATTGTCAG
TTTCCAAAAACGAGGAGGATTTGATATTCACCTGGCCCGATCTGGCCATACACTTGAGTGACAATGACAT
CCACTTTGCCTTTCTCTCCACAGGTGTCCACTCCCAGGTCCAAGTTTGCCACCATGGAGTTTCAGACCCA
GGTACTCATGTCCCTGCTGCTCTGCATGTCTGGTGCGGCCGCCGGTGACAATGTGATACTTTCCCTGCCA
AGTGGTGTGCGCCTTGCGCGCGCGGACGGACCTATCACTAAAGAGCAGTGTTTCATTTTGAATCCTAAGC
CTACCGTAACTAGTTGTAACGCCTACCTGCCACCAATCGTGGATCTGTATGGCATGCTCCCCTACGATAA
GACACCTGCTTATACAAATTGCGTCAAGGAGCGGTGCCTCTGTACAGGCGCTGCCACGTCAACAGCTATC
AAGACCTCAGGATTCTTTTGTAATAGCTCTGGATGGATGGAGAGCGGGTACACGACCTGTAATGTTCTGG
TAGATTGCTTCTCTAAGTTCTGGAGATGTATCAACAAGGCCCTGTATACACGGTACCTCGAGGATCGGGG
TAACCTGGACCCCACAGAAGTGGACCTGATGGCAGATATGATTTCTCACGGGAATCGCCCTGGAGAAACC
TTCGACATTACAGATATCTTCCGGTCTTGTCGCCTTATGATGTGTGCCGCTGCGAACTCCCGGCAGAATT
GTGGACTGGTCACCTGTCTGCCAAATTACACCCAGTGTGATGAATACATCCGTCCGCCCCCGCTGCCCTA
TACACATCAGCTGTGCACTCAGGGCTGTCGGGCCGCCCTGGGCGCGCCCGGCAGCCTGCACCACATCCTG
GACGCCCAGAAGATGCTGTGGAACCACAGGGACAGGAACCTGCCTCCTCTGGCCCCTCTGGGCCCCCACC
ACCATCACCACCATTGAGTCTAGACACGTGATTAATTAAGGATCCCCCGACCTCGACCTCTGGCTAATAA
AGGAAATTTATTTTCATTGCAATAGTGTGTTGGAATTTTTTGTGTCTCTCACTCGGAAGGACATATGGGA
GGGCAAATCATTTGGTCGAGATCCCTCGGAGATCTCTAGCTAGAGGATCGATCCCCGCCCCGGACGAACT
AAACCTGACTACGACATCTCTGCCCCTTCTTCGCGGGGCAGTGCATGTAATCCCTTCAGTTGGTTGGTAC
AACTTGCCAACTGGGCCCTGTTCCACATGTGACACGGGGGGGGACCAAACACAAAGGGGTTCTCTGACTG
TAGTTGACATCCTTATAAATGGATGTGCACATTTGCCAACACTGAGTGGCTTTCATCCTGGAGCAGACTT
TGCAGTCTGTGGACTGCAACACAACATTGCCTTTATGTGTAACTCTTGGCTGAAGCTCTTACACCAATGC
TGGGGGACATGTACCTCCCAGGGGCCCAGGAAGACTACGGGAGGCTACACCAACGTCAATCAGAGGGGCC
TGTGTAGCTACCGATAAGCGGACCCTCAAGAGGGCATTAGCAATAGTGTTTATAAGGCCCCCTTGTTAAC
CCTAAACGGGTAGCATATGCTTCCCGGGTAGTAGTATATACTATCCAGACTAACCCTAATTCAATAGCAT
ATGTTACCCAACGGGAAGCATATGCTATCGAATTAGGGTTAGTAAAAGGGTCCTAAGGAACAGCGATATC
TCCCACCCCATGAGCTGTCACGGTTTTATTTACATGGGGTCAGGATTCCACGAGGGTAGTGAACCATTTT
AGTCACAAGGGCAGTGGCTGAAGATCAAGGAGCGGGCAGTGAACTCTCCTGAATCTTCGCCTGCTTCTTC
ATTCTCCTTCGTTTAGCTAATAGAATAACTGCTGAGTTGTGAACAGTAAGGTGTATGTGAGGTGCTCGAA
AACAAGGTTTCAGGTGACGCCCCCAGAATAAAATTTGGACGGGGGGTTCAGTGGTGGCATTGTGCTATGA
CACCAATATAACCCTCACAAACCCCTTGGGCAATAAATACTAGTGTAGGAATGAAACATTCTGAATATCT
TTAACAATAGAAATCCATGGGGTGGGGACAAGCCGTAAAGACTGGATGTCCATCTCACACGAATTTATGG
CTATGGGCAACACATAATCCTAGTGCAATATGATACTGGGGTTATTAAGATGTGTCCCAGGCAGGGACCA
AGACAGGTGAACCATGTTGTTACACTCTATTTGTAACAAGGGGAAAGAGAGTGGACGCCGACAGCAGCGG
ACTCCACTGGTTGTCTCTAACACCCCCGAAAATTAAACGGGGCTCCACGCCAATGGGGCCCATAAACAAA
GACAAGTGGCCACTCTTTTTTTTGAAATTGTGGAGTGGGGGCACGCGTCAGCCCCCACACGCCGCCCTGC
GGTTTTGGACTGTAAAATAAGGGTGTAATAACTTGGCTGATTGTAACCCCGCTAACCACTGCGGTCAAAC
CACTTGCCCACAAAACCACTAATGGCACCCCGGGGAATACCTGCATAAGTAGGTGGGCGGGCCAAGATAG
GGGCGCGATTGCTGCGATCTGGAGGACAAATTACACACACTTGCGCCTGAGCGCCAAGCACAGGGTTGTT
GGTCCTCATATTCACGAGGTCGCTGAGAGCACGGTGGGCTAATGTTGCCATGGGTAGCATATACTACCCA
AATATCTGGATAGCATATGCTATCCTAATCTATATCTGGGTAGCATAGGCTATCCTAATCTATATCTGGG
TAGCATATGCTATCCTAATCTATATCTGGGTAGTATATGCTATCCTAATTTATATCTGGGTAGCATAGGC
TATCCTAATCTATATCTGGGTAGCATATGCTATCCTAATCTATATCTGGGTAGTATATGCTATCCTAATC
TGTATCCGGGTAGCATATGCTATCCTAATAGAGATTAGGGTAGTATATGCTATCCTAATTTATATCTGGG
TAGCATATACTACCCAAATATCTGGATAGCATATGCTATCCTAATCTATATCTGGGTAGCATATGCTATC
CTAATCTATATCTGGGTAGCATAGGCTATCCTAATCTATATCTGGGTAGCATATGCTATCCTAATCTATA
TCTGGGTAGTATATGCTATCCTAATTTATATCTGGGTAGCATAGGCTATCCTAATCTATATCTGGGTAGC
ATATGCTATCCTAATCTATATCTGGGTAGTATATGCTATCCTAATCTGTATCCGGGTAGCATATGCTATC
CTCATGATAAGCTGTCAAACATGAGAATTTTCTTGAAGACGAAAGGGCCTCGTGATACGCCTATTTTTAT
AGGTTAATGTCATGATAATAATGGTTTCTTAGACGTCAGGTGGCACTTTTCGGGGAAATGTGCGCGGAAC
CCCTATTTGTTTATTTTTCTAAATACATTCAAATATGTATCCGCTCATGAGACAATAACCCTGATAAATG
CTTCAATAATATTGAAAAAGGAAGAGTATGAGTATTCAACATTTCCGTGTCGCCCTTATTCCCTTTTTTG
CGGCATTTTGCCTTCCTGTTTTTGCTCACCCAGAAACGCTGGTGAAAGTAAAAGATGCTGAAGATCAGTT
GGGTGCACGAGTGGGTTACATCGAACTGGATCTCAACAGCGGTAAGATCCTTGAGAGTTTTCGCCCCGAA
GAACGTTTTCCAATGATGAGCACTTTTAAAGTTCTGCTATGTGGCGCGGTATTATCCCGTGTTGACGCCG
GGCAAGAGCAACTCGGTCGCCGCATACACTATTCTCAGAATGACTTGGTTGAGTACTCACCAGTCACAGA
AAAGCATCTTACGGATGGCATGACAGTAAGAGAATTATGCAGTGCTGCCATAACCATGAGTGATAACACT
GCGGCCAACTTACTTCTGACAACGATCGGAGGACCGAAGGAGCTAACCGCTTTTTTGCACAACATGGGGG
ATCATGTAACTCGCCTTGATCGTTGGGAACCGGAGCTGAATGAAGCCATACCAAACGACGAGCGTGACAC
CACGATGCCTGCAGCAATGGCAACAACGTTGCGCAAACTATTAACTGGCGAACTACTTACTCTAGCTTCC
CGGCAACAATTAATAGACTGGATGGAGGCGGATAAAGTTGCAGGACCACTTCTGCGCTCGGCCCTTCCGG
CTGGCTGGTTTATTGCTGATAAATCTGGAGCCGGTGAGCGTGGGTCTCGCGGTATCATTGCAGCACTGGG
GCCAGATGGTAAGCCCTCCCGTATCGTAGTTATCTACACGACGGGGAGTCAGGCAACTATGGATGAACGA
AATAGACAGATCGCTGAGATAGGTGCCTCACTGATTAAGCATTGGTAACTGTCAGACCAAGTTTACTCAT
ATATACTTTAGATTGATTTAAAACTTCATTTTTAATTTAAAAGGATCTAGGTGAAGATCCTTTTTGATAA
TCTCATGACCAAAATCCCTTAACGTGAGTTTTCGTTCCACTGAGCGTCAGACCCCGTAGAAAAGATCAAA
GGATCTTCTTGAGATCCTTTTTTTCTGCGCGTAATCTGCTGCTTGCAAACAAAAAAACCACCGCTACCAG
CGGTGGTTTGTTTGCCGGATCAAGAGCTACCAACTCTTTTTCCGAAGGTAACTGGCTTCAGCAGAGCGCA
GATACCAAATACTGTTCTTCTAGTGTAGCCGTAGTTAGGCCACCACTTCAAGAACTCTGTAGCACCGCCT
ACATACCTCGCTCTGCTAATCCTGTTACCAGTGGCTGCTGCCAGTGGCGATAAGTCGTGTCTTACCGGGT
TGGACTCAAGACGATAGTTACCGGATAAGGCGCAGCGGTCGGGCTGAACGGGGGGTTCGTGCACACAGCC
CAGCTTGGAGCGAACGACCTACACCGAACTGAGATACCTACAGCGTGAGCTATGAGAAAGCGCCACGCTT
CCCGAAGGGAGAAAGGCGGACAGGTATCCGGTAAGCGGCAGGGTCGGAACAGGAGAGCGCACGAGGGAGC
TTCCAGGGGGAAACGCCTGGTATCTTTATAGTCCTGTCGGGTTTCGCCACCTCTGACTTGAGCGTCGATT
TTTGTGATGCTCGTCAGGGGGGCGGAGCCTATGGAAAAACGCCAGCAACGCGGCCTTTTTACGGTTCCTG
GCCTTTTGCTGGCCTTTTGCTCACATGTTCTTTCCTGCGTTATCCCCTGATTCTGTGGATAACCGTATTA
CCGCCTTTGAGTGAGCTGATACCGCTCGCCGCAGCCGAACGACCGAGCGCAGCGAGTCAGTGAGCGAGGA
AGCGGAAGAGCGCCCAATACGCAAACCGCCTCTCCCCGCGCGTTGGCCGATTCATTAATGCAGCTGGCAC
GACAGGTTTCCCGACTGGAAAGCGGGCAGTGAGCGCAACGCAATTAATGTGAGTTAGCTCACTCATTAGG
CACCCCAGGCTTTACACTTTATGCTTCCGGCTCGTATGTTGTGTGGAATTGTGAGCGGATAACAATTTCA
CACAGGAAACAGCTATGACCATGATTACGCCAAGCTCTAGCTAGAGGTCGACCAATTCTCATGTTTGACA
GCTTATCATCGCAGATCCGGGCAACGTTGTTGCCATTGCTGCAGGCGCAGAACTGGTAGGTATGGAAGAT
CTATACATTGAATCAATATTGGCAATTAGCCATATTAGTCATTGGTTATATAGCATAAATCAATATTGGC
TATTGGCCATTGCATACGTTGTATCTATATCATAATATGTACATTTATATTGGCTCATGTCCAATATGAC
CGCCATGTTGACATTGATTATTGACTAGTTATTAATAGTAATCAATTACGGGGTCATTAGTTCATAGCCC
ATATATGGAGTTCCGCGTTACATAACTTACGGTAAATGGCCCGCCTGGCTGACCGCCCAACGACCCCCGC
CCATTGACGTCAATAATGACGTATGTTCCCATAGTAACGCCAATAGGGACTTTCCATTGACGTCAATGGG
TGGAGTATTTACGGTAAACTGCCCACTTGGCAGTACATCAAGTGTATCATATGCCAAGTCCGCCCCCTAT
TGACGTCAATGACGGTAAATGGCCCGCCTGGCATTATGCCCAGTACATGACCTTACGGGACTTTCCTACT
TGGCAGTACATCTACGTATTAGTCATCGCTATTACCATG
Features (pLannotate 1.2.2; 17 found; start..end, strand, type, name):
      2..201     +  promoter       CMV promoter: human cytomegalovirus (CMV) immediate early promoter
    269..307     +  misc_feature   Ad SA (fragment): adenovirus major late transcript splice acceptor (Friedrich and Soriano, 1991)
    340..549     -  CDS            PTP (fragment): TERM_ADE02 - Experimental evidence at protein level: Swiss-Prot protein existence level 1. Protein covalently bound to the viral DNA that acts as a primer for viral genomic replication by DNA strand displacement. Assembles on the viral origin of replication in an initiation complex with viral polymerase, DBP, host NFIA and host POU2F1/OCT1. During initiation, the polymerase covalently couples the first dCTP with Ser- 580 of pTP. The terminal protein stimulates the template activity over 20 fold compared to protein-free templates. Neo-synthesized viral genomes are linked to two preterminal prot
    580..669     +  intron         chimeric intron (fragment): chimera between introns from adenovirus and immunoglobulin heavy chain genes
    688..734     +  CDS            IgH signal sequence (fragment): signal sequence from the mouse immunoglobulin heavy chain variable region
   1606..1661    +  polyA_signal   β-globin poly(A) signal: rabbit β-globin polyadenylation signal (Gil and Proudfoot, 1987)
   2175..3856    -  rep_origin     oriP (fragment): Epstein-Barr virus oriP replication origin (Yates et al., 2000)
   3983..4087    +  promoter       AmpR promoter: bla
   4088..4948    +  CDS            AmpR: β-lactamase; bla; confers resistance to ampicillin, carbenicillin, and related antibiotics
   5119..5707    +  rep_origin     ori: high-copy-number ColE1/pMB1/pBR322/pUC origin of replication
   5890..5982    +  CDS            lacI (fragment): lac repressor; lacI; The lac repressor binds to the lac operator to inhibit transcription in E. coli. This inhibition can be relieved by adding lactose or isopropyl-β-D-thiogalactopyranoside (IPTG).
   5995..6016    +  protein_bind   CAP binding site: CAP binding activates transcription in the presence of cAMP. E. coli catabolite activator protein
   6031..6061    +  promoter       lac promoter: promoter for the E. coli lac operon
   6069..6085    +  protein_bind   lac operator: The lac repressor binds to the lac operator to inhibit transcription in E. coli. This inhibition can be relieved by adding lactose or isopropyl-β-D-thiogalactopyranoside (IPTG). lac repressor encoded by lacI
   6155..6171    +  promoter       tet promoter (fragment): E. coli promoter for tetracycline efflux protein gene
   6181..6206    -  CDS            bla(M) (fragment): β-lactamase lacking the signal sequence; bla(M); allows cytosolic expression of β-lactamase
   6380..6759    +  enhancer       CMV enhancer: human cytomegalovirus immediate early enhancer
