[The description below was written by a language model from this plasmid's Addgene catalogue record and pLannotate feature annotations shown in this document.]
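Description:
D66_Ld_080470 is a mammalian expression plasmid built on the pTT3 backbone and designed to produce the soluble ectodomain of a Leishmania donovani protein in cultured mammalian cells. The 627 bp insert encodes LDPBK_080470, catalogued as a hypothetical protein of unknown function. The plasmid is maintained in E. coli through a high-copy ColE1/pUC-type origin and selected with ampicillin via the β-lactamase gene. It also carries a fragment of the Epstein-Barr virus oriP, which in general supports episomal retention in cells that express EBNA1 and so favours high-yield transient expression.

Because the sequence is circular, the CMV enhancer at the end of the record sits directly upstream of the CMV immediate early promoter at its start, and together they drive transcription. Downstream lie adenovirus-derived leader and splice elements and a chimeric intron fragment, which typically improve mRNA processing and expression; the annotated "PTP" fragment on the reverse strand most likely reflects this adenoviral leader region rather than a functional coding sequence. A mouse immunoglobulin heavy chain signal sequence fragment then directs the product into the secretory pathway, and a rabbit β-globin polyadenylation signal closes the cassette. The ectodomain itself and its C-terminal biotinylation sequence and His tag were not annotated by the feature tool, but they presumably occupy the unannotated interval between the signal sequence and the poly(A) signal. The tags would permit affinity purification and biotin-based capture of the secreted protein. The remaining lac, tet and bla fragments appear to be backbone remnants. The associated work concerns systematic study of L. donovani cell surface and secreted proteins.
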