Addgene plasmid #135879: D66_Ld_080470
Purpose: Expression of Leishmania donovani ectodomain in mammalian cells
Depositing lab: Gavin Wright. Depositing organization: Wellcome Sanger Institute. Publication: Systematic identification of genes encoding cell surface and secreted proteins that are essential for in vitro growth and infection in Leishmania donovani. Roberts AJ, Ong HB, Clare S, Brandt C, Harcourt K, Franssen SU, Cotton JA, Muller-Sienerth N, Wright GJ. PLoS Pathog. 2022 Feb 24;18(2):e1010364. doi: 10.1371/journal.ppat.1010364. eCollection 2022 Feb. PubMed 35202447.
Backbone
  Vector backbone: pTT3
  Backbone manufacturer: Yves Durocher, NRC
  Backbone size w/o insert (bp): 6132
  Vector type: Mammalian Expression
Growth in bacteria
  Bacterial resistance: Ampicillin, 100 μg/mL
  Growth temperature: 37°C
  Growth strain: DH5alpha
  Copy number: High Copy
Gene/Insert
  Gene/Insert name: hypothetical protein, unknown function (alt name: LDPBK_080470)
  Species: Leishmania donovani
  Insert size (bp): 627
  Tag / fusion protein: biotinylation sequence and His tag (C terminal on insert)
  Cloning method: Unknown
Terms and licenses: Academic/Nonprofit Terms; Industry Terms: Not Available to Industry
How to cite: D66_Ld_080470 was a gift from Gavin Wright (Addgene plasmid # 135879 ; http://n2t.net/addgene:135879 ; RRID:Addgene_135879)
